Addgene plasmid #232150: MPS1 Candida auris
Purpose: MPS1 from Candida auris codon optimized for S. cerevisiae in pUCIDT
Depositing lab: Mark Winey. Depositing organization: University of California, Davis. Publication: Spindle checkpoint activation by fungal orthologs of the S. cerevisiae Mps1 kinase. Fabritius A, Alonso A, Wood A, Sulthana S, Winey M. PLoS One. 2024 Mar 26;19(3):e0301084. doi: 10.1371/journal.pone.0301084. eCollection 2024. PubMed 38530809.
Backbone
  Vector backbone: pUCIDT(AMP)
  Total vector size (bp): 5047
  Vector type: Yeast Expression
Growth in bacteria
  Bacterial resistance: Ampicillin, 100 μg/mL
  Growth temperature: 37°C
  Growth strain: DH5alpha
  Copy number: Unknown
Gene/Insert
  Gene/Insert name: MPS1
  Species: Candida auris
  Insert size (bp): 2295
  Cloning method: Gene Synthesis
  Sequencing primers: 5′ M13F
Terms and licenses: Academic/Nonprofit Terms; Industry Terms: Not Available to Industry
How to cite: MPS1 Candida auris was a gift from Mark Winey (Addgene plasmid # 232150 ; http://n2t.net/addgene:232150 ; RRID:Addgene_232150)
