[The description below was written by a language model from this plasmid's Addgene catalogue record and pLannotate feature annotations shown in this document.]
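Description:
MPS1 Candida auris is a 5,047 bp gene-synthesis plasmid that carries the Candida auris ortholog of the MPS1 kinase gene, codon optimized for Saccharomyces cerevisiae, in the pUCIDT(AMP) cloning backbone. It is propagated in E. coli through a high-copy ColE1/pUC-type origin of replication and selected with ampicillin via the β-lactamase (AmpR) gene and its own promoter. The backbone also retains typical pUC remnants: a lacZα fragment, the lac promoter with its operator and CAP binding site, and short fragments of lacI, rop and the bom region. None of these is part of the intended payload.

The insert is recorded as 2,295 bp. The automated annotation marks only about 1.07 kb of it, as a partial match to S. cerevisiae Mps1. This is expected for a diverged ortholog, where probably only the best-conserved portion resembles the budding yeast protein closely enough to be recognised. Mps1 is a dual-specificity protein kinase involved in spindle pole body duplication and spindle checkpoint signalling.

Although the catalogue lists the vector type as yeast expression, the feature table shows no yeast promoter, terminator, yeast origin or centromere, or auxotrophic marker, and the only nearby promoter (lac) lies downstream of the annotated MPS1 region and points away from it. The plasmid is therefore best regarded as a storage and source clone, from which the coding sequence would be transferred into a yeast vector. The associated study tested whether fungal Mps1 orthologs can activate the spindle checkpoint in S. cerevisiae.
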