Features (pLannotate 1.2.2; 11 found; start..end, strand, type, name):
     97..196     +  misc_feature   bom (fragment): basis of mobility region from pBR322
    202..356     -  CDS            lacZα (fragment): LacZα fragment of β-galactosidase; lacZ fragment
   1652..2716    +  CDS            MPS1 (fragment): MPS1_YEAST - Also known as RPK1. Experimental evidence at protein level: Swiss-Prot protein existence level 1. Involved in the regulation of the onset of mitosis. Involved in a pathway that coordinates cell proliferation and differentiation. Implicated in spindle pole body (SPD) duplication. Dual specificity kinase that can phosphorylate serine, threonine and tyrosine residues. Phosphorylates the SPC29 and SPC110 spindle pole body components. From Saccharomyces cerevisiae (strain ATCC 204508 / S288c) (Baker's yeast).
   2810..2826    -  protein_bind   lac operator: The lac repressor binds to the lac operator to inhibit transcription in E. coli. This inhibition can be relieved by adding lactose or isopropyl-β-D-thiogalactopyranoside (IPTG). lac repressor encoded by lacI
   2834..2864    -  promoter       lac promoter: promoter for the E. coli lac operon
   2879..2900    -  protein_bind   CAP binding site: CAP binding activates transcription in the presence of cAMP. E. coli catabolite activator protein
   2913..3005    -  CDS            lacI (fragment): lac repressor; lacI; The lac repressor binds to the lac operator to inhibit transcription in E. coli. This inhibition can be relieved by adding lactose or isopropyl-β-D-thiogalactopyranoside (IPTG).
   3188..3776    -  rep_origin     ori: high-copy-number ColE1/pMB1/pBR322/pUC origin of replication
   3947..4807    -  CDS            AmpR: β-lactamase; bla; confers resistance to ampicillin, carbenicillin, and related antibiotics
   4808..4912    -  promoter       AmpR promoter: bla
   5007..5042    +  CDS            rop (fragment): Rop protein, which maintains plasmids at low copy number; rop
>Addgene plasmid #232150 | MPS1 Candida auris | addgene full sequence | sequence record 462819 | Addgene NGS Result
GCAGCTCCCGGAGACGGTCACAGCTTGTCTGTAAGCGGATGCCGGGAGCAGACAAGCCCGTCAGGGCGCG
TCAGCGGGTGTTGGCGGGTGTCGGGGCTGGCTTAACTATGCGGCATCAGAGCAGATTGTACTGAGAGTGC
ACCAAATGCGGTGTGAAATACCGCACAGATGCGTAAGGAGAAAATACCGCATCAGGCGCCATTCGCCATT
CAGGCTGCGCAACTGTTGGGAAGGGCGATCGGTGCGGGCCTCATCGCTATTACGCCAGCTGGCGAAAGGG
GGATGTGCTGCAAGGCGATTAAGTTGGGTAACGCCAGGGTTTTCCCAGTCACGACGTTGTAAAACGACGG
CCAGTGCAACGCGATGACGATGGATAGCGATTCATCGATGAGCTGACCCGATCGCCGCCGCCGGAGGGTT
GCGTTTGAGACGGGCGACAGATCTCGAGATGAGCCTACAGCTAAGCTCAGAAGCCCCGTACAGTGTTAAA
AGGCGTATGCAGGACGACGACAATACTTTCCTTCCACCGCCGTTGTCCGCTTACGGCATCGCCAGTCTTA
GCGACAACAGGAGCGAAGACGACAATAATAAGAGCGGACTGAAGACAGTTGAGATCGGGGAAAACCAAGC
GCTAAGAGCTAGTTTGAGAAATAGTCTTTCTGTACATTTCAAAGACAGCTCAAGTAGGGACTCATACAGT
AACTATAATGACACTCACAACAAGAGCTATGGGAGCCAGAGCTTTAGCGCAAACGAGAGATTTAATACCA
GCGCCGCGAACAACTCATCCCACAACGTCTCATGCAATAACTATTCAGGGAACTTAAGTGGCCACTCCTT
CAGCTCTACGAATATGCATACGGAAGAAAACGATGACTTGATGGAAGGATCAAACGATCCTTCCGCAAAG
TCTAGTCATACTTCAGCTACCACGCCAGGTGGTAGCCAGGCCACAGCAGCACTATCAAGATCCTCATTCA
CAGGGTTCACTAAACGTTCCAGATTTGCCAGGAGGTTTGCCTCACTTGGTCCCCCGAAAAGGGCGAGCGA
GGTAAGCCCTAGCCAGAAGTCTGGTAGCTCTCCAGAAGCCGAAAGAAATGGCGATCCGATGATTTTGTCT
AAGCCAGAGGCGAGTCAGGAGTTGATGAATGCGTTTAAGACACCTCCAAGTCTACATGCGTTGCACAATA
AGTCTGGCAGGGCCTCCCCGAAGAGGGTAATCAGTAACGAGAGTACATTTTTCAAAAGTTTGGAGAAGCT
TCGTAATAACTCTGGGGACATTAGCAGAATCTCTCCGCCATTGATAAGTAGGAAAAATAGTCCGCCCCCC
TTTGTTAAACCGGTGATTAACGATGCTCCTAGCAAGGCAGCAAGTCCCTTCCAAGTATTCGTGGACAAGC
AACCTTCCGAAAGACCCTCCTCTCGTGGACCCAGTCATCGTCCGTGGCGTCAACCGCTGGCCAAAGTCAG
CCCAAGCAAGATAAATTCTGAGGCCGAAGCTGACGTATTTAGGAAGCCTAAGATTCCGAAAGTGAGCAGT
ATTCCGAATCCGACCCCACCACCTCCACGTAGTTCATTTGTGACGCCGCAGCAACCGTTGCCGGCGAAAT
TTCCACATTATCAAGTCGGTAACCAAAATATTGACCGTGCACCAGATTCCTCCGCGTCCGGCAGTTCAGG
CATGGTGGAAGATGGTAAGCGTAAGAAAATAATCCACGTCAACAACTCTCAGTATGAAAAATTGGAACTG
ATAGGCAGAGGAGGCACGTCAAAGGTCTACAAGGTGAGAAGCTTGACGTCAAAAAAAACCTATGCAATAA
AAAAGGTAGCGTTCGACCAATTTGACGAATCTTGCGTAAAAGGCTTTAAGGGCGAGATAGACCTGCTGAG
CAAACTGAGAGATCAGCCCAGGGTAGTTCAGCTGCACGATTATGCCATCAATGACGGGACCATTTACTTA
ACGATGGAATGCGGGGAACTGGACTTAGCGCACGTGCTTCAGCAAAGGCAAGCCATGGCGACCGCTCTGG
ACCTTAGCTTTGTCCGTTTCCATGCGATTGAGGTCTTAAAATGCGTAGAAGCAGTGCACGAGGCAGGAAT
TGTCCACTCAGACTTGAAGCCAGCCAACTTCCTATTTGTTAGAGGAATTATGAAAATCATCGATTTTGGG
ATTGCTAACGCTGTCCCCGATCATACAGCAAACATCTATAGGGAATCACAAATCGGGACCCCTAACTACA
TGGCTCCGGAGGCATTAGTAGAGGTGAATCATACTCTTAATATGAGTCGTGGAAGCGCGGCCAATACATG
GAAGGTCGGTAAGCCGTCAGACATATGGTCATGTGGTTGCATCATTTACCAGATGATTTACGGAAGACCT
CCATACGCTAGCTATGCCGGGCAACAAAGGATCATGGCTATTATGAACCCCCAAGTACAGGTCCACTATC
CAGCTAATGGTTTGGGTGATGTACCCGTCCCGAAATCTGCCATAGAGCTGATGAAAAAGTGCCTTGTGCG
TAATCCACACGAGAGGTGGACAGTGCAACAGTGTCTGGCGTCAGACTTTCTAAAACCAAAGGCTGTTAGT
ACTGATTTCATCAAGGATGTGGTAAGGTCTGCAGTAAACTATGGATATCATAGACAAAGTCAGGGCCAAG
TGTCCGAAGAAGTATACGATAAACTGGTCGATAGCATAATACACCAGATAAAAGACCTAAACTATGCCTA
GTCTAGAATCAGTTCTGGACCAGCGAGCTGTGCTGCGACTCGTGGCGTAATCATGGTCATAGCTGTTTCC
TGTGTGAAATTGTTATCCGCTCACAATTCCACACAACATACGAGCCGGAAGCATAAAGTGTAAAGCCTGG
GGTGCCTAATGAGTGAGCTAACTCACATTAATTGCGTTGCGCTCACTGCCCGCTTTCCAGTCGGGAAACC
TGTCGTGCCAGCTGCATTAATGAATCGGCCAACGCGCGGGGAGAGGCGGTTTGCGTATTGGGCGCTCTTC
CGCTTCCTCGCTCACTGACTCGCTGCGCTCGGTCGTTCGGCTGCGGCGAGCGGTATCAGCTCACTCAAAG
GCGGTAATACGGTTATCCACAGAATCAGGGGATAACGCAGGAAAGAACATGTGAGCAAAAGGCCAGCAAA
AGGCCAGGAACCGTAAAAAGGCCGCGTTGCTGGCGTTTTTCCATAGGCTCCGCCCCCCTGACGAGCATCA
CAAAAATCGACGCTCAAGTCAGAGGTGGCGAAACCCGACAGGACTATAAAGATACCAGGCGTTTCCCCCT
GGAAGCTCCCTCGTGCGCTCTCCTGTTCCGACCCTGTCGCTTACCGGATACCTGTCCGCCTTTCTCCCTT
CGGGAAGCGTGGCGCTTTCTCATAGCTCACGCTGTAGGTATCTCAGTTCGGTGTAGGTCGTTCGCTCCAA
GCTGGGCTGTGTGCACGAACCCCCCGTTCAGCCCGACCGCTGCGCCTTATCCGGTAACTATCGTCTTGAG
TCCAACCCGGTAAGACACGACTTATCGCCACTGGCAGCAGCCACTGGTAACAGGATTAGCAGAGCGAGGT
ATGTAGGCGGTGCTACAGAGTTCTTGAAGTGGTGGCCTAACTACGGCTACACTAGAAGAACAGTATTTGG
TATCTGCGCTCTGCTGAAGCCAGTTACCTTCGGAAAAAGAGTTGGTAGCTCTTGATCCGGCAAACAAACC
ACCGCTGGTAGCGGTGGTTTTTTTGTTTGCAAGCAGCAGATTACGCGCAGAAAAAAAGGATCTCAAGAAG
ATCCTTTGATCTTTTCTACGGGGTCTGACGCTCAGTGGAACGAAAACTCACGTTAAGGGATTTTGGTCAT
GAGATTATCAAAAAGGATCTTCACCTAGATCCTTTTAAATTAAAAATGAAGTTTTAAATCAATCTAAAGT
ATATATGAGTAAACTTGGTCTGACAGTTACCAATGCTTAATCAGTGAGGCACCTATCTCAGCGATCTGTC
TATTTCGTTCATCCATAGTTGCCTGACTCCCCGTCGTGTAGATAACTACGATACGGGAGGGCTTACCATC
TGGCCCCAGTGCTGCAATGATACCGCGAGACCCACGCTCACCGGCTCCAGATTTATCAGCAATAAACCAG
CCAGCCGGAAGGGCCGAGCGCAGAAGTGGTCCTGCAACTTTATCCGCCTCCATCCAGTCTATTAATTGTT
GCCGGGAAGCTAGAGTAAGTAGTTCGCCAGTTAATAGTTTGCGCAACGTTGTTGCCATTGCTACAGGCAT
CGTGGTGTCACGCTCGTCGTTTGGTATGGCTTCATTCAGCTCCGGTTCCCAACGATCAAGGCGAGTTACA
TGATCCCCCATGTTGTGCAAAAAAGCGGTTAGCTCCTTCGGTCCTCCGATCGTTGTCAGAAGTAAGTTGG
CCGCAGTGTTATCACTCATGGTTATGGCAGCACTGCATAATTCTCTTACTGTCATGCCATCCGTAAGATG
CTTTTCTGTGACTGGTGAGTACTCAACCAAGTCATTCTGAGAATAGTGTATGCGGCGACCGAGTTGCTCT
TGCCCGGCGTCAATACGGGATAATACCGCGCCACATAGCAGAACTTTAAAAGTGCTCATCATTGGAAAAC
GTTCTTCGGGGCGAAAACTCTCAAGGATCTTACCGCTGTTGAGATCCAGTTCGATGTAACCCACTCGTGC
ACCCAACTGATCTTCAGCATCTTTTACTTTCACCAGCGTTTCTGGGTGAGCAAAAACAGGAAGGCAAAAT
GCCGCAAAAAAGGGAATAAGGGCGACACGGAAATGTTGAATACTCATACTCTACCTTTTTCAATATTATT
GAAGCATTTATCAGGGTTATTGTCTCATGAGCGGATACATATTTGAATGTATTTAGAAAAATAAACAAAT
AGGGGTTCCGCGCACATTTCCCCGAAAAGTGCCACCTGACGTCTAAGAAACCATTATTATCATGACATTA
ACCTATAAAAATAGGCGTATCACGAGGCCCTTTCGTCTCGCGCGTTTCGGTGATGACGGTGAAAACCTCT
GACACAT
